Addgene plasmid #238790: CYBC1-LgBiT (TK) Vector
Purpose: Express CYBC1-LgBiT Fusion Protein in Mammalian Cells under a TK promoter
Depositing lab: Promega Corporation.
Backbone
  Vector backbone: pFC34K LgBiT TK-neo Flexi(R) Vector
  Vector type: Mammalian Expression
  Selectable markers: Neomycin
Growth in bacteria
  Bacterial resistance: Kanamycin, 50 μg/mL
  Growth temperature: 37°C
  Growth strain: DH5alpha
  Copy number: Low Copy
Gene/Insert
  Gene/Insert name: CYBC1
  Species: H. sapiens (human)
  Mutation: None
  Entrez Gene: CYBC1 (a.k.a. C17orf62, CGD5, Eros)
  Promoter: TK
  Tag / fusion protein: LgBiT (C terminal on backbone)
  Cloning method: Other
Terms and licenses: Academic/Nonprofit Terms; Industry Terms
How to cite: CYBC1-LgBiT (TK) Vector was a gift from Promega Corporation (Addgene plasmid # 238790 ; http://n2t.net/addgene:238790 ; RRID:Addgene_238790)
