[The description below was written by a language model from this plasmid's Addgene catalogue record and pLannotate feature annotations shown in this document.]
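Description:
CYBC1-LgBiT (TK) Vector is a 5,038-nt mammalian expression plasmid built on the pFC34K LgBiT TK-neo Flexi Vector backbone. It expresses human CYBC1 (also known as C17orf62, CGD5 or Eros) fused at its C terminus to LgBiT. The unmutated CYBC1 coding sequence sits directly downstream of the herpes simplex virus thymidine kinase (HSV TK) promoter. It is followed by a region that the automated annotation labels as a fragment of codon-optimized NanoLuc luciferase; this corresponds to LgBiT, the large subunit of the split NanoLuc (NanoBiT) complementation system. An SV40 polyadenylation signal lies downstream of the fusion. The TK promoter is generally a relatively weak constitutive promoter, a choice commonly made to keep fusion protein levels modest in complementation assays, although the record does not state this rationale.

A single neo (nptII) gene serves for selection in both hosts. It is preceded by the SV40 enhancer/early promoter and the bacterial EM7 promoter in tandem and followed by a synthetic poly(A) signal, so it confers neomycin-class (G418) resistance in mammalian cells and kanamycin resistance in E. coli. Replication in bacteria relies on a ColE1/pUC-type origin, and a ColE1 cer site helps keep the plasmid monomeric. The annotation describes the origin as high-copy, whereas the catalogue entry lists the plasmid as low copy. Several short annotated fragments (MCS, T7 terminator, SET1, large T antigen, M13 ori, bom, tnpA) appear to be backbone remnants or partial sequence matches rather than functional parts.

LgBiT alone has little luciferase activity and regains it when brought together with a complementary small peptide subunit. The construct would therefore typically be used with a partner carrying that subunit to monitor CYBC1 protein interactions in live mammalian cells. The record itself states only that the purpose is expression of the fusion protein.
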