Features (pLannotate 1.2.2; 17 found; start..end, strand, type, name):
      2..753     +  promoter       HSV TK promoter: herpes simplex virus thymidine kinase promoter
    802..1362    +  CDS            CYBC1: CYBC1_HUMAN - Also known as C17orf62 From Homo sapiens (Human).
   1417..1887    +  CDS            Nluc (fragment): NanoLuc® luciferase human codon-optimized
   1902..1931    +  misc_feature   MCS (fragment): pUC18/19 multiple cloning site
   1938..1987    +  CDS            SET1 (fragment): solubility-enhancement tag derived from T7 phage gene 10B
   1995..2014    +  terminator     T7 terminator (fragment): transcription terminator for bacteriophage T7 RNA polymerase
   2036..2157    -  polyA_signal   SV40 poly(A) signal: SV40 polyadenylation signal
   2180..2248    -  CDS            large T antigen (fragment): large T antigen from SV40 (simian virus 40)
   2253..2285    +  rep_origin     M13 ori (fragment): M13 bacteriophage origin of replication; arrow indicates direction of (+) strand synthesis
   2286..2337    -  misc_feature   bom (fragment): basis of mobility region from pBR322
   2402..2759    +  promoter       SV40 promoter: SV40 enhancer and early promoter
   2774..2821    +  promoter       EM7 promoter: synthetic bacterial promoter&nbsp
   2853..3644    +  CDS            neo: KKA2_KLEPN - Also known as kan, nptII. Experimental evidence at protein level: Swiss-Prot protein existence level 1. Resistance to kanamycin, neomycin, paromomycin, ribostamycin, butirosin and gentamicin B. From Klebsiella pneumoniae.
   3711..3759    +  polyA_signal   poly(A) signal: synthetic polyadenylation signal
   3780..3869    -  CDS            tnpA (fragment): TN5P_ECOLX - Also known as tnp. Experimental evidence at protein level: Swiss-Prot protein existence level 1. Mediates transposition of transposon Tn5 by a 'cut and paste' mechanism. First, the monomeric transposase binds the 19 bp inverted DNA repeats flanking the transposon. Then, dimerization of the DNA- bound transposase creates a synaptic DNA complex. After nicking of the first DNA strand, excision of the transposon proceeds through a series of intermediates. The transposase then mediates the insertion of the transposon at a new site by strand transfer. The activity of the wild- type tran
   3998..4586    -  rep_origin     ori: high-copy-number ColE1/pMB1/pBR322/pUC origin of replication
   4702..4985    +  misc_feature   cer region: ColE1-derived recombination site that helps to maintain plasmids as monomers
>Addgene plasmid #238790 | CYBC1-LgBiT (TK) Vector | addgene full sequence | sequence record 479825 | Addgene NGS Result
AAATGAGTCTTCGGACCTCGCGGGGGCCGCTTAAGCGGTGGTTAGGGTTTGTCTGACGCGGGGGGAGGGG
GAAGGAACGAAACACTCTCATTCGGAGGCGGCTCGGGGTTTGGTCTTGGTGGCCACGGGCACGCAGAAGA
GCGCCGCGATCCTCTTAAGCACCCCCCCGCCCTCCGTGGAGGCGGGGGTTTGGTCGGCGGGTGGTAACTG
GCGGGCCGCTGACTCGGGCGGGTCGCGCGCCCCAGAGTGTGACCTTTTCGGTCTGCTCGCAGACCCCCGG
GCGGCGCCGCCGCGGCGGCGACGGGCTCGCTGGGTCCTAGGCTCCATGGGGACCGTATACGTGGACAGGC
TCTGGAGCATCCGCACGACTGCGGTGATATTACCGGAGACCTTCTGCGGGACGAGCCGGGTCACGCGGCT
GACGCGGAGCGTCCGTTGGGCGACAAACACCAGGACGGGGCACAGGTACACTATCTTGTCACCCGGAGGC
GCGAGGGACTGCAGGAGCTTCAGGGAGTGGCGCAGCTGCTTCATCCCCGTGGCCCGTTGCTCGCGTTTGC
TGGCGGTGTCCCCGGAAGAAATATATTTGCATGTCTTTAGTTCTATGATGACACAAACCCCGCCCAGCGT
CTTGTCATTGGCGAAGTCGAACACGCAGATGCAGTCGGGGCGGCGCGGTCCCAGGTCCACTTCGCATATT
AAGGTGACGCGTGTGGCCTCGAACACCGAGCGACCCTGCAGCGACCCGCTTAAAAGCTTGGCAATCCGGT
ACTGTTGGTAAAGCCACCGCTAGCGATCGCCATGTACCTGCAGGTGGAGACCCGCACCAGCTCCCGCCTC
CATCTGAAGAGGGCTCCAGGCATCCGGTCCTGGTCCCTGCTGGTTGGAATCTTGTCGATTGGCCTGGCTG
CTGCCTACTACAGCGGAGATAGCCTGGGCTGGAAGCTCTTCTACGTCACAGGCTGCCTGTTTGTGGCTGT
GCAGAACTTGGAGGACTGGGAGGAAGCCATCTTCGACAAGAGCACAGGGAAGGTTGTTTTGAAGACGTTC
AGCCTCTACAAGAAGCTGCTGACTCTTTTCAGAGCTGGCCACGACCAGGTGGTGGTCCTGCTCCATGATG
TCCGTGATGTGAGCGTGGAGGAGGAGAAGGTCCGGTACTTCGGGAAAGGCTACATGGTGGTGCTCCGGCT
TGCGACGGGCTTCTCCCACCCCCTCACGCAGAGTGCAGTCATGGGCCACCGCAGTGATGTGGAAGCCATC
GCCAAGCTCATCACCAGCTTCCTGGAGCTGCACTGCCTTGAGAGCCCCACAGAGCTGTCTCAGAGCAGCG
ACAGTGAGGCCGGTGACCCTGCAAGCCAGAGCGTTTCTCAAGGCAGTTCAGGTGGTGGCGGGAGCGGAGG
TGGAGGCTCGAGCGGTGTCTTCACACTCGAAGATTTCGTTGGGGACTGGGAACAGACAGCCGCCTACAAC
CTGGACCAAGTCCTTGAACAGGGAGGTGTGTCCAGTTTGCTGCAGAATCTCGCCGTGTCCGTAACTCCGA
TCCAAAGGATTGTCCGGAGCGGTGAAAATGCCCTGAAGATCGACATCCATGTCATCATCCCGTATGAAGG
TCTGAGCGCCGACCAAATGGCCCAGATCGAAGAGGTGTTTAAGGTGGTGTACCCTGTGGATGATCATCAC
TTTAAGGTGATCCTGCCCTATGGCACACTGGTAATCGACGGGGTTACGCCGAACATGCTGAACTATTTCG
GACGGCCGTATGAAGGCATCGCCGTGTTCGACGGCAAAAAGATCACTGTAACAGGGACCCTGTGGAACGG
CAACAAAATTATCGACGAGCGCCTGATCACCCCCGACGGCTCCATGCTGTTCCGAGTAACCATCAACAGC
TAAGGCCGCGACTCTAGAGTCGACCTGCAGGCATGCAAGCTGATCCGGCTGCTAACAAAGCCCGAAAGGA
AGCTGAGTTGGCTGCTGCCACCGCTGAGCAATAACTAGCATAACCCCTTGGGGCGGCCGCTTCGAGCAGA
CATGATAAGATACATTGATGAGTTTGGACAAACCACAACTAGAATGCAGTGAAAAAAATGCTTTATTTGT
GAAATTTGTGATGCTATTGCTTTATTTGTAACCATTATAAGCTGCAATAAACAAGTTAACAACAACAATT
GCATTCATTTTATGTTTCAGGTTCAGGGGGAGATGTGGGAGGTTTTTTTAAGCAAGTAAAACCTCTACAA
ATGTGGTAAAATCGAATTTTAACAAAATATTAACGCTTACAATTTCCTGATGCGGTATTTTCTCCTTACG
CATCTGTGCGGTATTTCACACCGCATACGCGGATCTGCGCAGCACCATGGCCTGAAATAACCTCTGAAAG
AGGAACTTGGTTAGGTACCTTCTGAGGCGGAAAGAACCAGCTGTGGAATGTGTGTCAGTTAGGGTGTGGA
AAGTCCCCAGGCTCCCCAGCAGGCAGAAGTATGCAAAGCATGCATCTCAATTAGTCAGCAACCAGGTGTG
GAAAGTCCCCAGGCTCCCCAGCAGGCAGAAGTATGCAAAGCATGCATCTCAATTAGTCAGCAACCATAGT
CCCGCCCCTAACTCCGCCCATCCCGCCCCTAACTCCGCCCAGTTCCGCCCATTCTCCGCCCCATGGCTGA
CTAATTTTTTTTATTTATGCAGAGGCCGAGGCCGCCTCGGCCTCTGAGCTATTCCAGAAGTAGTGAGGAG
GCTTTTTTGGAGGCCTAGGCTTTTGCAAAAAGCTTAATTAACTGTTGACAATTAATCATCGGCATAGTAT
ATCGGCATAGTATAATACGACAAGGTGAGGAACTAAACCCAGGAGGCAGATCATGATTGAACAAGATGGA
TTGCACGCAGGTTCTCCGGCCGCTTGGGTGGAGAGGCTATTCGGCTATGACTGGGCACAACAGACAATCG
GCTGCTCTGATGCCGCCGTGTTCCGGCTGTCAGCGCAGGGGCGCCCGGTTCTTTTTGTCAAGACCGACCT
GTCCGGTGCCCTGAATGAACTGCAGGACGAGGCAGCGCGGCTATCGTGGCTGGCCACGACGGGCGTTCCT
TGCGCAGCTGTGCTCGACGTTGTCACTGAAGCGGGAAGGGACTGGCTGCTATTGGGCGAAGTGCCGGGGC
AGGATCTCCTGTCATCTCACCTTGCTCCTGCCGAGAAAGTATCCATCATGGCTGATGCAATGCGGCGGCT
GCATACGCTTGATCCGGCTACCTGCCCATTCGACCACCAAGCGAAACATCGCATCGAGCGAGCACGTACT
CGGATGGAAGCCGGTCTTGTCGATCAGGATGATCTGGACGAAGAGCATCAGGGGCTCGCGCCAGCCGAAC
TGTTCGCCAGGCTCAAGGCGCGCATGCCCGACGGCGAGGATCTCGTCGTGACCCATGGCGATGCCTGCTT
GCCGAATATCATGGTGGAAAATGGCCGCTTTTCTGGATTCATCGACTGTGGCCGGCTGGGTGTGGCGGAC
CGCTATCAGGACATAGCGTTGGCTACCCGTGATATTGCTGAAGAGCTTGGCGGCGAATGGGCTGACCGCT
TCCTCGTGCTTTACGGTATCGCCGCTCCCGATTCGCAGCGCATCGCCTTCTATCGCCTTCTTGACGAGTT
CTTCTGAGCGGGACTCTGGGGTTCGAAATGACCGACCAAGCGACGCCCAACCTGCCATCACGATGGCCGC
AATAAAATATCTTTATTTTCATTACATCTGTGTGTTGGTTTTTTGTGTGAATCGATAGCGATAAGGATCC
TCTTTGCGCTTGCGTTTTCCCTTGTCCAGATAGCCCAGTAGCTGACATTCATCCGGGGTCAGCACCGTTT
CTGCGGACTGGCTTTCTACCCGGTATCAGCTCACTCAAAGGCGGTAATACGGTTATCCACAGAATCAGGG
GATAACGCAGGAAAGAACATGTGAGCAAAAGGCCAGCAAAAGGCCAGGAACCGTAAAAAGGCCGCGTTGC
TGGCGTTTTTCCATAGGCTCCGCCCCCCTGACGAGCATCACAAAAATCGACGCTCAAGTCAGAGGTGGCG
AAACCCGACAGGACTATAAAGATACCAGGCGTTTCCCCCTGGAAGCTCCCTCGTGCGCTCTCCTGTTCCG
ACCCTGCCGCTTACCGGATACCTGTCCGCCTTTCTCCCTTCGGGAAGCGTGGCGCTTTCTCATAGCTCAC
GCTGTAGGTATCTCAGTTCGGTGTAGGTCGTTCGCTCCAAGCTGGGCTGTGTGCACGAACCCCCCGTTCA
GCCCGACCGCTGCGCCTTATCCGGTAACTATCGTCTTGAGTCCAACCCGGTAAGACACGACTTATCGCCA
CTGGCAGCAGCCACTGGTAACAGGATTAGCAGAGCGAGGTATGTAGGCGGTGCTACAGAGTTCTTGAAGT
GGTGGCCTAACTACGGCTACACTAGAAGGACAGTATTTGGTATCTGCGCTCTGCTGAAGCCAGTTACCTT
CGGAAAAAGAGTTGGTAGCTCTTGATCCGGCAAACAAACCACCGCTGGTAGCGGTGGTTTTTTTGTTTGC
AAGCAGCAGATTACGCGCAGAAAAAAAGGATTTCAAGAAGATCCTTTGATCTTTTCTACGGGGTCTGACG
CTCAGTGGAACGAAAACTCACGTTAAGGGATTTTGGTCATGAGATTATCAAAAAGGATCTTCACCTAGAT
CCTTTTATAGTCCGGAAATACAGGAACGCACGCTGGATGGCCCTTCGCTGGGATGGTGAAACCATGAAAA
ATGGCAGCTTCAGTGGATTAAGTGGGGGTAATGTGGCCTGTACCCTCTGGTTGCATAGGTATTCATACGG
TTAAAATTTATCAGGCGCGATTGCGGCAGTTTTTCGGGTGGTTTGTTGCCATTTTTACCTGTCTGCTGCC
GTGATCGCGCTGAACGCGTTTTAGCGGTGCGTACAATTAAGGGATTATGGTAAATCCACTTACTGTCTGC
CCTCGTAGCCATCGAGATAAACCGCAGTACTCCGGCCACGATGCGTCCGGCGTAGAGGATCGAGATCT
